>Addgene plasmid #144268 | TFORF1024 | addgene full sequence | sequence record 391493 | Addgene NGS Result
TTAATGTAGTCTTATGCAATACTCTTGTAGTCTTGCAACATGGTAACGATGAGTTAGCAACATGCCTTAC
AAGGAGAGAAAAAGCACCGTGCATGCCGATTGGTGGAAGTAAGGTGGTACGATCGTGCCTTATTAGGAAG
GCAACAGACGGGTCTGACATGGATTGGACGAACCACTGAATTGCCGCATTGCAGAGATATTGTATTTAAG
TGCCTAGCTCGATACATAAACGGGTCTCTCTGGTTAGACCAGATCTGAGCCTGGGAGCTCTCTGGCTAAC
TAGGGAACCCACTGCTTAAGCCTCAATAAAGCTTGCCTTGAGTGCTTCAAGTAGTGTGTGCCCGTCTGTT
GTGTGACTCTGGTAACTAGAGATCCCTCAGACCCTTTTAGTCAGTGTGGAAAATCTCTAGCAGTGGCGCC
CGAACAGGGACTTGAAAGCGAAAGGGAAACCAGAGGAGCTCTCTCGACGCAGGACTCGGCTTGCTGAAGC
GCGCACGGCAAGAGGCGAGGGGCGGCGACTGGTGAGTACGCCAAAAATTTTGACTAGCGGAGGCTAGAAG
GAGAGAGATGGGTGCGAGAGCGTCAGTATTAAGCGGGGGAGAATTAGATCGCGATGGGAAAAAATTCGGT
TAAGGCCAGGGGGAAAGAAAAAATATAAATTAAAACATATAGTATGGGCAAGCAGGGAGCTAGAACGATT
CGCAGTTAATCCTGGCCTGTTAGAAACATCAGAAGGCTGTAGACAAATACTGGGACAGCTACAACCATCC
CTTCAGACAGGATCAGAAGAACTTAGATCATTATATAATACAGTAGCAACCCTCTATTGTGTGCATCAAA
GGATAGAGATAAAAGACACCAAGGAAGCTTTAGACAAGATAGAGGAAGAGCAAAACAAAAGTAAGACCAC
CGCACAGCAAGCGGCCGCTGATCTTCAGACCTGGAGGAGGAGATATGAGGGACAATTGGAGAAGTGAATT
ATATAAATATAAAGTAGTAAAAATTGAACCATTAGGAGTAGCACCCACCAAGGCAAAGAGAAGAGTGGTG
CAGAGAGAAAAAAGAGCAGTGGGAATAGGAGCTTTGTTCCTTGGGTTCTTGGGAGCAGCAGGAAGCACTA
TGGGCGCAGCGTCAATGACGCTGACGGTACAGGCCAGACAATTATTGTCTGGTATAGTGCAGCAGCAGAA
CAATTTGCTGAGGGCTATTGAGGCGCAACAGCATCTGTTGCAACTCACAGTCTGGGGCATCAAGCAGCTC
CAGGCAAGAATCCTGGCTGTGGAAAGATACCTAAAGGATCAACAGCTCCTGGGGATTTGGGGTTGCTCTG
GAAAACTCATTTGCACCACTGCTGTGCCTTGGAATGCTAGTTGGAGTAATAAATCTCTGGAACAGATTTG
GAATCACACGACCTGGATGGAGTGGGACAGAGAAATTAACAATTACACAAGCTTAATACACTCCTTAATT
GAAGAATCGCAAAACCAGCAAGAAAAGAATGAACAAGAATTATTGGAATTAGATAAATGGGCAAGTTTGT
GGAATTGGTTTAACATAACAAATTGGCTGTGGTATATAAAATTATTCATAATGATAGTAGGAGGCTTGGT
AGGTTTAAGAATAGTTTTTGCTGTACTTTCTATAGTGAATAGAGTTAGGCAGGGATATTCACCATTATCG
TTTCAGACCCACCTCCCAACCCCGAGGGGACCCATGCATTGCATCTCAATTAGTCAGCAACCAGGTGTGG
AAAGTCCCCAGGCTCCCCAGCAGGCAGAAGTATGCAAAGCATGCGTCTCAATTAGTCAGCAACCATAGTC
CCGCCCCTAACTCCGCCCATCCCGCCCCTAACTCCGCCCAGTTCCGCCCATTCTCCGCCCCATGGCTGAC
TAATTTTTTTTATTTATGCAGAGGCCGAGGCCGCCTCGGCCTCTGAGCTATTCCAGAAGTAGTGAGGAGG
CTTTTTTGGAGGCCTAGGCTTTTGCAAAAAGCTTTCTAGAGGTACCACCGGAGCTTACCATGACCGAGTA
CAAGCCCACGGTGCGCCTCGCCACCCGCGACGACGTCCCCAGGGCCGTACGCACCCTCGCCGCCGCGTTC
GCCGACTACCCCGCCACGCGCCACACCGTCGATCCGGACCGCCACATCGAGCGGGTCACCGAGCTGCAAG
AACTCTTCCTCACGCGCGTCGGGCTCGACATCGGCAAGGTGTGGGTCGCGGACGACGGCGCCGCCGTGGC
GGTCTGGACCACGCCGGAGAGCGTCGAAGCGGGGGCGGTGTTCGCCGAGATCGGCCCGCGCATGGCCGAG
TTGAGCGGTTCCCGGCTGGCCGCGCAGCAACAGATGGAAGGCCTCCTGGCGCCGCACCGGCCCAAGGAGC
CCGCGTGGTTCCTGGCCACCGTCGGCGTCTCGCCCGACCACCAGGGCAAGGGTCTGGGCAGCGCCGTCGT
GCTCCCCGGAGTGGAGGCGGCCGAGCGCGCCGGGGTGCCCGCCTTCCTGGAGACCTCCGCGCCCCGCAAC
CTCCCCTTCTACGAGCGGCTCGGCTTCACCGTCACCGCCGACGTCGAGGTGCCCGAAGGACCGCGCACCT
GGTGCATGACCCGCAAGCCCGGTGCCAGTTAACGAATTCTAGATCTTGAGACAAATGGCAGTATTCATCC
ACAATTTTAAAAGAAAAGGGGGGATTGGGGGGTACAGTGCAGGGGAAAGAATAGTAGACATAATAGCAAC
AGACATACAAACTAAAGAATTACAAAAACAAATTACAAAAATTCAAAATTTTCGGGTTTATTACAGGGAC
AGCAGAGATCCACTTTGGCGCCGGCTCGAGGCCTGCAGGTGCAAAGATGGATAAAGTTTTAAACAGAGAG
GAATCTTTGCAGCTAATGGACCTTCTAGGTCTTGAAAGGAGTGGGAATTGGCTCCGGTGCCCGTCAGTGG
GCAGAGCGCACATCGCCCACAGTCCCCGAGAAGTTGGGGGGAGGGGTCGGCAATTGAACCGGTGCCTAGA
GAAGGTGGCGCGGGGTAAACTGGGAAAGTGATGTCGTGTACTGGCTCCGCCTTTTTCCCGAGGGTGGGGG
AGAACCGTATATAAGTGCAGTAGTCGCCGTGAACGTTCTTTTTCGCAACGGGTTTGCCGCCAGAACACAG
GTAAGTGCCGTGTGTGGTTCCCGCGGGCCTGGCCTCTTTACGGGTTATGGCCCTTGCGTGCCTTGAATTA
CTTCCACCTGGCTGCAGTACGTGATTCTTGATCCCGAGCTTCGGGTTGGAAGTGGGTGGGAGAGTTCGAG
GCCTTGCGCTTAAGGAGCCCCTTCGCCTCGTGCTTGAGTTGAGGCCTGGCCTGGGCGCTGGGGCCGCCGC
GTGCGAATCTGGTGGCACCTTCGCGCCTGTCTCGCTGCTTTCGATAAGTCTCTAGCCATTTAAAATTTTT
GATGACCTGCTGCGACGCTTTTTTTCTGGCAAGATAGTCTTGTAAATGCGGGCCAAGATCTGCACACTGG
TATTTCGGTTTTTGGGGCCGCGGGCGGCGACGGGGCCCGTGCGTCCCAGCGCACATGTTCGGCGAGGCGG
GGCCTGCGAGCGCGGCCACCGAGAATCGGACGGGGGTAGTCTCAAGCTGGCCGGCCTGCTCTGGTGCCTG
GCCTCGCGCCGCCGTGTATCGCCCCGCCCTGGGCGGCAAGGCTGGCCCGGTCGGCACCAGTTGCGTGAGC
GGAAAGATGGCCGCTTCCCGGCCCTGCTGCAGGGAGCTCAAAATGGAGGACGCGGCGCTCGGGAGAGCGG
GCGGGTGAGTCACCCACACAAAGGAAAAGGGCCTTTCCGTCCTCAGCCGTCGCTTCATGTGACTCCACGG
AGTACCGGGCGCCGTCCAGGCACCTCGATTAGTTCTCGAGCTTTTGGAGTACGTCGTCTTTAGGTTGGGG
GGAGGGGTTTTATGCGATGGAGTTTCCCCACACTGAGTGGGTGGAGACTGAAGTTAGGCCAGCTTGGCAC
TTGATGTAATTCTCCTTGGAATTTGCCCTTTTTGAGTTTGGATCTTGGTTCATTCTCAAGCCTCAGACAG
TGGTTCAAAGTTTTTTTCTTCCATTTCAGGTGTCGTGAGGCTAGCACCGCCACCATGGCCCTCTACTGCG
GCGACAACTTCGGAGTGTATTCGCAGCCCGGCCTGCCCCCGCCCGCCGCCACCGCCGCCGCCCCGGGCGC
CCCCCCGGCAGCCAGGGCGCCTTACGGGCTGGCCGACTACGCCGCGCCGCCGGCCGCCGCCGCCAACCCC
TACCTGTGGCTCAACGGGCCCGGCGTGGGAGGCCCGCCCTCCGCCGCCGCCGCAGCCGCCGCCGCGTACC
TGGGCGCTCCGCCGCCGCCGCCGCCCCCCGGGGCCGCGGCCGGGCCCTTTCTGCAGCCACCGCCTGCCGC
CGGCACCTTCGGCTGCTCTCAGCGGCCCTTCGCGCAGCCCGCGCCCGCCGCGCCCGCCTCGCCCGCCGCG
CCCGCGGGGCCCGGGGAGCTGGGCTGGCTGTCCATGGCCAGCCGCGAGGACCTGATGAAGATGGTGCGGC
CGCCCTACTCGTATTCGGCGCTCATCGCCATGGCCATTCAGAGCGCGCCCGAGCGCAAACTCACTCTCAG
CCACATCTACCAGTTCGTCGCCGATAGCTTCCCCTTCTACCAGCGCAGCAAGGCCGGCTGGCAGAACTCC
ATCCGCCACAACCTGTCGCTCAACGACTGCTTCAAGAAGGTGCCCCGCGACGAGGACGACCCAGGAAAGG
GTAATTATTGGACTCTTGATCCGAACTGCGAGAAAATGTTTGACAATGGGAACTTCCGTCGGAAGCGAAA
GCGCCGCTCTGAGGCCAGCAATGGCTCCACAGTGGCTGCTGGGACATCAAAGTCCGAAGAAGGGCTCTCC
TCAGGATTGGGGTCTGGAGTGGGTGGGAAGCCAGAAGAAGAGAGCCCCTCCACTCTGCTGAGGCCTTCCC
ACTCCCCAGAGCCTCCGGAGGGCACCAAGAGTACTGCCTCATCTCCTGGAGGACCCATGCTCACCTCCAC
CCCTTGTCTCAACACTTTCTTCAGCAGCCTCAGCTCCTTGAGTGTCAGCAGCAGTGTGAGTACCCAGCGG
GCTCTCCCTGGCAGCCGCCACCTAGGGATCCAGGGGGCCCAGCTGCCCTCCAGCGGCGTGTTCTCCCCGA
CCTCCATCTCAGAGGCCTCAGCAGACACCTTGCAACTGAGCAATAGCACCAGCAATAGCACCGGCCAGAG
ATCTTCCTATTACAGCCCTTTCCCTGCCAGCACCAGCGGGGGGCAAAGCAGCCCCTTCAGCAGCCCTTTC
CACAACTTTAGCATGGTGAACAGCCTCATCTACCCCCGAGAGGGCTCCGAGGTGTAGTAATGAACTAGTC
CGTAACTTGAAAGTATTTCGATTTCTTGGCTTTATATATCTTGTGGAAAGGACGATGTTCAAGGAGCGCC
CACAGGAAAACGCGTTAAGTCGACAATCAACCTCTGGATTACAAAATTTGTGAAAGATTGACTGGTATTC
TTAACTATGTTGCTCCTTTTACGCTATGTGGATACGCTGCTTTAATGCCTTTGTATCATGCTATTGCTTC
CCGTATGGCTTTCATTTTCTCCTCCTTGTATAAATCCTGGTTGCTGTCTCTTTATGAGGAGTTGTGGCCC
GTTGTCAGGCAACGTGGCGTGGTGTGCACTGTGTTTGCTGACGCAACCCCCACTGGTTGGGGCATTGCCA
CCACCTGTCAGCTCCTTTCCGGGACTTTCGCTTTCCCCCTCCCTATTGCCACGGCGGAACTCATCGCCGC
CTGCCTTGCCCGCTGCTGGACAGGGGCTCGGCTGTTGGGCACTGACAATTCCGTGGTGTTGTCGGGGAAA
TCATCGTCCTTTCCTTGGCTGCTCGCCTGTGTTGCCACCTGGATTCTGCGCGGGACGTCCTTCTGCTACG
TCCCTTCGGCCCTCAATCCAGCGGACCTTCCTTCCCGCGGCCTGCTGCCGGCTCTGCGGCCTCTTCCGCG
TCTTCGCCTTCGCCCTCAGACGAGTCGGATCTCCCTTTGGGCCGCCTCCCCGCGTCGACTTTAAGACCAA
TGACTTACAAGGCAGCTGTAGATCTTAGCCACTTTTTAAAAGAAAAGGGGGGACTGGAAGGGCTAATTCA
CTCCCAACGAAGACAAGATCTGCTTTTTGCTTGTACTGGGTCTCTCTGGTTAGACCAGATCTGAGCCTGG
GAGCTCTCTGGCTAACTAGGGAACCCACTGCTTAAGCCTCAATAAAGCTTGCCTTGAGTGCTTCAAGTAG
TGTGTGCCCGTCTGTTGTGTGACTCTGGTAACTAGAGATCCCTCAGACCCTTTTAGTCAGTGTGGAAAAT
CTCTAGCAGTACGTATAGTAGTTCATGTCATCTTATTATTCAGTATTTATAACTTGCAAAGAAATGAATA
TCAGAGAGTGAGAGGAACTTGTTTATTGCAGCTTATAATGGTTACAAATAAAGCAATAGCATCACAAATT
TCACAAATAAAGCATTTTTTTCACTGCATTCTAGTTGTGGTTTGTCCAAACTCATCAATGTATCTTATCA
TGTCTGGCTCTAGCTATCCCGCCCCTAACTCCGCCCATCCCGCCCCTAACTCCGCCCAGTTCCGCCCATT
CTCCGCCCCATGGCTGACTAATTTTTTTTATTTATGCAGAGGCCGAGGCCGCCTCGGCCTCTGAGCTATT
CCAGAAGTAGTGAGGAGGCTTTTTTGGAGGCCTAGGGACGTACCCAATTCGCCCTATAGTGAGTCGTATT
ACGCGCGCTCACTGGCCGTCGTTTTACAACGTCGTGACTGGGAAAACCCTGGCGTTACCCAACTTAATCG
CCTTGCAGCACATCCCCCTTTCGCCAGCTGGCGTAATAGCGAAGAGGCCCGCACCGATCGCCCTTCCCAA
CAGTTGCGCAGCCTGAATGGCGAATGGG
[124 nt withheld, positions 6959-7082]
C
[91 nt withheld, positions 7084-7174]
A
[49 nt withheld, positions 7176-7224]
CCTTTGACGTTGGAGTCCACGTTCTTT
[37 nt withheld, positions 7252-7288]
ACCCTATCTCGGTCTATTCTTTTGATTTATAAGGGATTTTGCCGATTTCGGCCTATTGGTTAAAAAATGA
GCTGATTTAACAAAAATTTAACGCGAATTTTAACAAAATATTAACGCTTACAATTTAGGTGGCACTTTTC
GGGGAAATGTGCGCGGAACCCCTATTTGTTTATTTTTCTAAATACATTCAAATATGTATCCGCTCATGAG
ACAATAACCCTGATAAATGCTTCAATAATATTGAAAAAGGAAGAGTATGAGTATTCAACATTTCCGTGTC
GCCCTTATTCCCTTTTTTGCGGCATTTTGCCTTCCTGTTTTTGCTCACCCAGAAACGCTGGTGAAAGTAA
AAGATGCTGAAGATCAGTTGGGTGCACGAGTGGGTTACATCGAACTGGATCTCAACAGCGGTAAGATCCT
TGAGAGTTTTCGCCCCGAAGAACGTTTTCCAATGATGAGCACTTTTAAAGTTCTGCTATGTGGCGCGGTA
TTATCCCGTATTGACGCCGGGCAAGAGCAACTCGGTCGCCGCATACACTATTCTCAGAATGACTTGGTTG
AGTACTCACCAGTCACAGAAAAGCATCTTACGGATGGCATGACAGTAAGAGAATTATGCAGTGCTGCCAT
AACCATGAGTGATAACACTGCGGCCAACTTACTTCTGACAACGATCGGAGGACCGAAGGAGCTAACCGCT
TTTTTGCACAACATGGGGGATCATGTAACTCGCCTTGATCGTTGGGAACCGGAGCTGAATGAAGCCATAC
CAAACGACGAGCGTGACACCACGATGCCTGTAGCAATGGCAACAACGTTGCGCAAACTATTAACTGGCGA
ACTACTTACTCTAGCTTCCCGGCAACAATTAATAGACTGGATGGAGGCGGATAAAGTTGCAGGACCACTT
CTGCGCTCGGCCCTTCCGGCTGGCTGGTTTATTGCTGATAAATCTGGAGCCGGTGAGCGTGGGTCTCGCG
GTATCATTGCAGCACTGGGGCCAGATGGTAAGCCCTCCCGTATCGTAGTTATCTACACGACGGGGAGTCA
GGCAACTATGGATGAACGAAATAGACAGATCGCTGAGATAGGTGCCTCACTGATTAAGCATTGGTAACTG
TCAGACCAAGTTTACTCATATATACTTTAGATTGATTTAAAACTTCATTTTTAATTTAAAAGGATCTAGG
TGAAGATCCTTTTTGATAATCTCATGACCAAAATCCCTTAACGTGAGTTTTCGTTCCACTGAGCGTCAGA
CCCCGTAGAAAAGATCAAAGGATCTTCTTGAGATCCTTTTTTTCTGCGCGTAATCTGCTGCTTGCAAACA
AAAAAACCACCGCTACCAGCGGTGGTTTGTTTGCCGGATCAAGAGCTACCAACTCTTTTTCCGAAGGTAA
CTGGCTTCAGCAGAGCGCAGATACCAAATACTGTTCTTCTAGTGTAGCCGTAGTTAGGCCACCACTTCAA
GAACTCTGTAGCACCGCCTACATACCTCGCTCTGCTAATCCTGTTACCAGTGGCTGCTGCCAGTGGCGAT
AAGTCGTGTCTTACCGGGTTGGACTCAAGACGATAGTTACCGGATAAGGCGCAGCGGTCGGGCTGAACGG
GGGGTTCGTGCACACAGCCCAGCTTGGAGCGAACGACCTACACCGAACTGAGATACCTACAGCGTGAGCT
ATGAGAAAGCGCCACGCTTCCCGAAGGGAGAAAGGCGGACAGGTATCCGGTAAGCGGCAGGGTCGGAACA
GGAGAGCGCACGAGGGAGCTTCCAGGGGGAAACGCCTGGTATCTTTATAGTCCTGTCGGGTTTCGCCACC
TCTGACTTGAGCGTCGATTTTTGTGATGCTCGTCAGGGGGGCGGAGCCTATGGAAAAACGCCAGCAACGC
GGCCTTTTTACGGTTCCTGGCCTTTTGCTGGCCTTTTGCTCACATGTTCTTTCCTGCGTTATCCCCTGAT
TCTGTGGATAACCGTATTACCGCCTTTGAGTGAGCTGATACCGCTCGCCGCAGCCGAACGACCGAGCGCA
GCGAGTCAGTGAGCGAGGAAGCGGAAGAGCGCCCAATACGCAAACCGCCTCTCCCCGCGCGTTGGCCGAT
TCATTAATGCAGCTGGCACGACAGGTTTCCCGACTGGAAAGCGGGCAGTGAGCGCAACGCAATTAATGTG
AGTTAGCTCACTCATTAGGCACCCCAGGCTTTACACTTTATGCTTCCGGCTCGTATGTTGTGTGGAATTG
TGAGCGGATAACAATTTCACACAGGAAACAGCTATGACCATGATTACGCCAAGCGCGCAATTAACCCTCA
CTAAAGGGAACAAAAGCTGGAGCTGCAAGC
Features (pLannotate 1.2.2; 31 found; start..end, strand, type, name):
      5..231     +  promoter       RSV promoter: Rous sarcoma virus enhancer/promoter
    232..412     +  LTR            5' LTR (truncated): truncated 5' long terminal repeat (LTR) from HIV-1
    459..584     +  misc_feature   HIV-1 Ψ: packaging signal of human immunodeficiency virus type 1
    568..931     +  CDS            HIV-1 gag (fragment): gag protein from human immunodeficiency virus 1; gag
   1077..1310    +  misc_feature   RRE: The Rev response element (RRE) of HIV-1 allows for Rev-dependent mRNA export from the nucleus to the cytoplasm.
   1687..1713    +  CDS            Rev (fragment): human immunodeficiency virus 1 (HIV-1) Rev protein; rev; enhances nuclear export of unspliced and incompletely spliced viral mRNAs
   1720..1743    +  promoter       SV40 promoter (fragment): SV40 early promoter
   1744..1815    +  promoter       SV40 promoter (fragment): SV40 enhancer and early promoter
   1839..1974    +  rep_origin     SV40 ori: SV40 origin of replication
   2020..2616    +  CDS            PuroR (fragment): puromycin N-acetyltransferase; pac from Streptomyces; confers resistance to puromycin
   2665..2782    +  misc_feature   cPPT/CTS: central polypurine tract and central termination sequence of HIV-1
   2847..2913    +  CDS            small t antigen (fragment): SV40 (simian virus 40) small t antigen
   2920..4098    +  promoter       EF-1α promoter: strong constitutive promoter for human elongation factor EF-1α
   4115..5374    +  CDS            FOXI3: FOXI3_HUMAN - Experimental evidence at transcript level: Swiss-Prot protein existence level 2. Possible transcriptional factor. From Homo sapiens (Human).
   5390..5443    +  promoter       U6 promoter (fragment): RNA polymerase III promoter for human U6 snRNA
   5485..6073    +  misc_feature   WPRE: woodchuck hepatitis virus posttranscriptional regulatory element
   6124..6143    +  misc_feature   cPPT/CTS (fragment): central polypurine tract and central termination sequence of HIV-1
   6145..6378    +  LTR            3' LTR (ΔU3): self-inactivating 3' long terminal repeat (LTR) from HIV-1
   6456..6577    +  polyA_signal   SV40 poly(A) signal: SV40 polyadenylation signal
   6617..6752    +  rep_origin     SV40 ori: SV40 origin of replication
   6773..6791    -  promoter       T7 promoter: promoter for bacteriophage T7 RNA polymerase
   6799..6954    +  CDS            lacZα (fragment): LacZα fragment of β-galactosidase; lacZ fragment
   6959..7387    +  rep_origin     f1 ori (sequence partly withheld): f1 bacteriophage origin of replication; arrow indicates direction of (+) strand synthesis
   7440..7544    +  promoter       AmpR promoter: bla
   7545..8405    +  CDS            AmpR: β-lactamase; bla; confers resistance to ampicillin, carbenicillin, and related antibiotics
   8576..9164    +  rep_origin     ori: high-copy-number ColE1/pMB1/pBR322/pUC origin of replication
   9347..9439    +  CDS            lacI (fragment): lac repressor; lacI; The lac repressor binds to the lac operator to inhibit transcription in E. coli. This inhibition can be relieved by adding lactose or isopropyl-β-D-thiogalactopyranoside (IPTG).
   9452..9473    +  protein_bind   CAP binding site: CAP binding activates transcription in the presence of cAMP. E. coli catabolite activator protein
   9488..9518    +  promoter       lac promoter: promoter for the E. coli lac operon
   9526..9542    +  protein_bind   lac operator: The lac repressor binds to the lac operator to inhibit transcription in E. coli. This inhibition can be relieved by adding lactose or isopropyl-β-D-thiogalactopyranoside (IPTG). lac repressor encoded by lacI
   9587..9605    +  promoter       T3 promoter: promoter for bacteriophage T3 RNA polymerase
