[The description below was written by a language model from this plasmid's Addgene catalogue record and pLannotate feature annotations shown in this document.]
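Description:
TFORF1024 is a third-generation-style, self-inactivating lentiviral expression plasmid built on the pLX_TRC317 backbone and carrying the human transcription factor FOXI3 as its open reading frame. It belongs to a barcoded transcription factor ORF collection in which each clone has a unique 24-bp barcode, so that individual factors can be identified by sequencing in pooled overexpression screens, such as those for directed differentiation. In bacteria the 9.6 kb plasmid is maintained through a high-copy ColE1/pUC-type origin with ampicillin resistance (AmpR). An f1 origin and leftover lac/T7/T3 cloning-vector elements are also present. The depositor notes that the plasmid can recombine, as is common for LTR-containing vectors.

The viral genome is transcribed from an RSV promoter fused to a truncated HIV-1 5' LTR, followed by the Ψ packaging signal, a gag fragment and the RRE for Rev-dependent export of the full-length RNA. It ends in a ΔU3 3' LTR, which inactivates the LTR promoter after integration, with an SV40 polyadenylation signal downstream. Two cassettes lie between the LTRs. The first is an SV40 early promoter driving puromycin N-acetyltransferase, used to select transduced mammalian cells. The second, downstream of a cPPT/CTS element that aids nuclear import, is the EF-1α promoter driving constitutive FOXI3 expression. A WPRE after the ORF enhances transcript stability and expression. The annotation does not label the barcode. The catalogued insert (1,364 bp) is longer than the annotated coding sequence, so the barcode may lie in the short region between the ORF and the WPRE, where only a small U6 promoter fragment is annotated, though the record does not confirm this. No epitope tag or fluorescent reporter is annotated.
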