Addgene plasmid #144268: TFORF1024
Purpose: Lentiviral vector for overexpressing transcription factor ORFs with unique 24-bp barcodes. Barcodes facilitate identification of transcription factors in pooled screens.
Depositing lab: Feng Zhang. Depositing organization: Broad Institute. Publication: A transcription factor atlas of directed differentiation. Joung J, Ma S, Tay T, Geiger-Schuller KR, Kirchgatterer PC, Verdine VK, Guo B, Arias-Garcia MA, Allen WE, Singh A, Kuksenko O, Abudayyeh OO, Gootenberg JS, Fu Z, Macrae RK, Buenrostro JD, Regev A, Zhang F. Cell. 2023 Jan 5;186(1):209-229.e26. doi: 10.1016/j.cell.2022.11.026. PubMed 36608654.
Backbone
  Vector backbone: pLX_TRC317
  Backbone manufacturer: Broad Institute Genetic Perturbation Platform
  Backbone size w/o insert (bp): 8264
  Vector type: Mammalian Expression, Lentiviral
  Selectable markers: Puromycin
Growth in bacteria
  Bacterial resistance: Ampicillin, 100 μg/mL
  Growth temperature: 37°C
  Growth strain: NEB Stable
  Copy number: High Copy
Gene/Insert
  Gene/Insert name: FOXI3
  Species: H. sapiens (human)
  Insert size (bp): 1364
  Entrez Gene: FOXI3
  Promoter: EF1a
  Cloning method: Unknown
  Sequencing primers: 5′ GGGTGGAGACTGAAGTTAGGCCAG; 3′ CACATAGCGTAAAAGGAGCAACATAG
Terms and licenses: Academic/Nonprofit Terms; Industry Terms: Not Available to Industry
Depositor comments: NM_001135649,ENST00000428390 . The transcription factor ORF portion of this plasmid was synthesized by Genewiz. Please test multiple small colonies in case of plasmid recombination. To make this collection available in a timely manner, a portion of this collection was not fully sequenced by Addgene. If an Addgene verified full plasmid sequence is not available, please contact us prior to placing an order to request the full sequence.
How to cite: TFORF1024 was a gift from Feng Zhang (Addgene plasmid # 144268 ; http://n2t.net/addgene:144268 ; RRID:Addgene_144268)
