>Addgene plasmid #144268 | TFORF1024 | depositor partial sequence | sequence record 284919 | Insert
ACCGCCACCATGGCCCTCTACTGCGGCGACAACTTCGGAGTGTATTCGCAGCCCGGCCTGCCCCCGCCCG
CCGCCACCGCCGCCGCCCCGGGCGCCCCCCCGGCAGCCAGGGCGCCTTACGGGCTGGCCGACTACGCCGC
GCCGCCGGCCGCCGCCGCCAACCCCTACCTGTGGCTCAACGGGCCCGGCGTGGGAGGCCCGCCCTCCGCC
GCCGCCGCAGCCGCCGCCGCGTACCTGGGCGCTCCGCCGCCGCCGCCGCCCCCCGGGGCCGCGGCCGGGC
CCTTTCTGCAGCCACCGCCTGCCGCCGGCACCTTCGGCTGCTCTCAGCGGCCCTTCGCGCAGCCCGCGCC
CGCCGCGCCCGCCTCGCCCGCCGCGCCCGCGGGGCCCGGGGAGCTGGGCTGGCTGTCCATGGCCAGCCGC
GAGGACCTGATGAAGATGGTGCGGCCGCCCTACTCGTATTCGGCGCTCATCGCCATGGCCATTCAGAGCG
CGCCCGAGCGCAAACTCACTCTCAGCCACATCTACCAGTTCGTCGCCGATAGCTTCCCCTTCTACCAGCG
CAGCAAGGCCGGCTGGCAGAACTCCATCCGCCACAACCTGTCGCTCAACGACTGCTTCAAGAAGGTGCCC
CGCGACGAGGACGACCCAGGAAAGGGTAATTATTGGACTCTTGATCCGAACTGCGAGAAAATGTTTGACA
ATGGGAACTTCCGTCGGAAGCGAAAGCGCCGCTCTGAGGCCAGCAATGGCTCCACAGTGGCTGCTGGGAC
ATCAAAGTCCGAAGAAGGGCTCTCCTCAGGATTGGGGTCTGGAGTGGGTGGGAAGCCAGAAGAAGAGAGC
CCCTCCACTCTGCTGAGGCCTTCCCACTCCCCAGAGCCTCCGGAGGGCACCAAGAGTACTGCCTCATCTC
CTGGAGGACCCATGCTCACCTCCACCCCTTGTCTCAACACTTTCTTCAGCAGCCTCAGCTCCTTGAGTGT
CAGCAGCAGTGTGAGTACCCAGCGGGCTCTCCCTGGCAGCCGCCACCTAGGGATCCAGGGGGCCCAGCTG
CCCTCCAGCGGCGTGTTCTCCCCGACCTCCATCTCAGAGGCCTCAGCAGACACCTTGCAACTGAGCAATA
GCACCAGCAATAGCACCGGCCAGAGATCTTCCTATTACAGCCCTTTCCCTGCCAGCACCAGCGGGGGGCA
AAGCAGCCCCTTCAGCAGCCCTTTCCACAACTTTAGCATGGTGAACAGCCTCATCTACCCCCGAGAGGGC
TCCGAGGTGTAGTAATGAACTAGTCCGTAACTTGAAAGTATTTCGATTTCTTGGCTTTATATATCTTGTG
GAAAGGACGATGTTCAAGGAGCGCCCACAGGAAA
