>Addgene plasmid #144268 | TFORF1024 | depositor partial sequence | sequence record 284920 | Barcode
TGTTCAAGGAGCGCCCACAGGAAA
